>Addgene plasmid #195675 | pBEL2559 | addgene full sequence | sequence record 384565 | Addgene NGS Result
GGGGCCAGATGGTAAGCCCTCCCGTATCGTAGTTATCTACACGACGGGGAGTCAGGCAACTATGGATGAA
CGAAATAGACAGATCGCTGAGATAGGTGCCTCACTGATTAAGCATTGGTAACTGTCAGACCAAGTTTACT
CATATATACTTTAGATTGATTTAAAACTTCATTTTTAATTTAAAAGGATCTAGGTGAAGATCCTTTTTGA
TAATCTCATGACCAAAATCCCTTAACGTGAGTTTTCGTTCCACTGAGCGTCAGACCCCGTAGAAAAGATC
AAAGGATCTTCTTGAGATCCTTTTTTTCTGCGCGTAATCTGCTGCTTGCAAACAAAAAAACCACCGCTAC
CAGCGGTGGTTTGTTTGCCGGATCAAGAGCTACCAACTCTTTTTCCGAAGGTAACTGGCTTCAGCAGAGC
GCAGATACCAAATACTGTCCTTCTAGTGTAGCCGTAGTTAGGCCACCACTTCAAGAACTCTGTAGCACCG
CCTACATACCTCGCTCTGCTAATCCTGTTACCAGTGGCTGCTGCCAGTGGCGATAAGTCGTGTCTTACCG
GGTTGGACTCAAGACGATAGTTACCGGATAAGGCGCAGCGGTCGGGCTGAACGGGGGGTTCGTGCACACA
GCCCAGCTTGGAGCGAACGACCTACACCGAACTGAGATACCTACAGCGTGAGCTATGAGAAAGCGCCACG
CTTCCCGAAGGGAGAAAGGCGGACAGGTATCCGGTAAGCGGCAGGGTCGGAACAGGAGAGCGCACGAGGG
AGCTTCCAGGGGGAAACGCCTGGTATCTTTATAGTCCTGTCGGGTTTCGCCACCTCTGACTTGAGCGTCG
ATTTTTGTGATGCTCGTCAGGGGGGCGGAGCCTATGGAAAAACGCCAGCAACGCGGCCTTTTTACGGTTC
CTGGCCTTTTGCTGGCCTTTTGCTCACATGTTCTTTCCTGCGTTATCCCCTGATTCTGTGGATAACCGTA
TTACCGCCTTTGAGTGAGCTGATACCGCTCGCCGCAGCCGAACGACCGAGCGCAGCGAGTCAGTGAGCGA
GGAAGCGGAAGAGCGCCTGATGCGGTATTTTCTCCTTACGCATCTGTGCGGTATTTCACACCGCAATGGT
GCACTCTCAGTACAATCTGCTCTGATGCCGCATAGTTAAGCCAGTATACACTCCGCTATCGCTACGTGAC
TGGGTCATGGCTGCGCCCCGACACCCGCCAACACCCGCTGACGCGCCCTGACGGGCTTGTCTGCTCCCGG
CATCCGCTTACAGACAAGCTGTGACCGTCTCCGGGAGCTGCATGTGTCAGAGGTTTTCACCGTCATCACC
GAAACGCGCGAGGCAGCTGCGGTAAAGCTCATCAGCGTGGTCGTGAAGCGATTCACAGATGTCTGCCTGT
TCATCCGCGTCCAGCTCGTTGAGTTTCTCCAGAAGCGTTAATGTCTGGCTTCTGATAAAGCGGGCCATGT
TAAGGGCGGTTTTTTCCTGTTTGGTCACTGATGCCTCCGTGTAAGGGGGATTTCTGTTCATGGGGGTAAT
GATACCGATGAAACGAGAGAGGATGCTCACGATACGGGTTACTGATGATGAACATGCCCGGTTACTGGAA
CGTTGTGAGGGTAAACAACTGGCGGTATGGATGCGGCGGGACCAGAGAAAAATCACTCAGGGTCAATGCC
AGCGCTTCGTTAATACAGATGTAGGTGTTCCACAGGGTAGCCAGCAGCATCCTGCGATGCAGATCCGGAA
CATAATGGTGCAGGGCGCTGACTTCCGCGTTTCCAGACTTTACGAAACACGGAAACCGAAGACCATTCAT
GTTGTTGCTCAGGTCGCAGACGTTTTGCAGCAGCAGTCGCTTCACGTTCGCTCGCGTATCGGTGATTCAT
TCTGCTAACCAGTAAGGCAACCCCGCCAGCCTAGCCGGGTCCTCAACGACAGGAGCACGATCATGCGCAC
CCGTGGGGCCGCCATGCCGGCGATAATGGCCTGCTTCTCGCCGAAACGTTTGGTGGCGGGACCAGTGACG
AAGGCTTGAGCGAGGGCGTGCAAGATTCCGAATACCGCAAGCGACAGGCCGATCATCGTCGCGCTCCAGC
GAAAGCGGTCCTCGCCGAAAATGACCCAGAGCGCTGCCGGCACCTGTCCTACGAGTTGCATGATAAAGAA
GACAGTCATAAGTGCGGCGACGATAGTCATGCCCCGCGCCCACCGGAAGGAGCTGACTGGGTTGAAGGCT
CTCAAGGGCATCGGTCGAGATCCCGGTGCCTAATGAGTGAGCTAACTTACATTAATTGCGTTGCGCTCAC
TGCCCGCTTTCCAGTCGGGAAACCTGTCGTGCCAGCTGCATTAATGAATCGGCCAACGCGCGGGGAGAGG
CGGTTTGCGTATTGGGCGCCAGGGTGGTTTTTCTTTTCACCAGTGAGACGGGCAACAGCTGATTGCCCTT
CACCGCCTGGCCCTGAGAGAGTTGCAGCAAGCGGTCCACGCTGGTTTGCCCCAGCAGGCGAAAATCCTGT
TTGATGGTGGTTAACGGCGGGATATAACATGAGCTGTCTTCGGTATCGTCGTATCCCACTACCGAGATAT
CCGCACCAACGCGCAGCCCGGACTCGGTAATGGCGCGCATTGCGCCCAGCGCCATCTGATCGTTGGCAAC
CAGCATCGCAGTGGGAACGATGCCCTCATTCAGCATTTGCATGGTTTGTTGAAAACCGGACATGGCACTC
CAGTCGCCTTCCCGTTCCGCTATCGGCTGAATTTGATTGCGAGTGAGATATTTATGCCAGCCAGCCAGAC
GCAGACGCGCCGAGACAGAACTTAATGGGCCCGCTAACAGCGCGATTTGCTGGTGACCCAATGCGACCAG
ATGCTCCACGCCCAGTCGCGTACCGTCTTCATGGGAGAAAATAATACTGTTGATGGGTGTCTGGTCAGAG
ACATCAAGAAATAACGCCGGAACATTAGTGCAGGCAGCTTCCACAGCAATGGCATCCTGGTCATCCAGCG
GATAGTTAATGATCAGCCCACTGACGCGTTGCGCGAGAAGATTGTGCACCGCCGCTTTACAGGCTTCGAC
GCCGCTTCGTTCTACCATCGACACCACCACGCTGGCACCCAGTTGATCGGCGCGAGATTTAATCGCCGCG
ACAATTTGCGACGGCGCGTGCAGGGCCAGACTGGAGGTGGCAACGCCAATCAGCAACGACTGTTTGCCCG
CCAGTTGTTGTGCCACGCGGTTGGGAATGTAATTCAGCTCCGCCATCGCCGCTTCCACTTTTTCCCGCGT
TTTCGCAGAAACGTGGCTGGCCTGGTTCACCACGCGGGAAACGGTCTGATAAGAGACACCGGCATACTCT
GCGACATCGTATAACGTTACTGGTTTCACATTCACCACCCTGAATTGACTCTCTTCCGGGCGCTATCATG
CCATACCGCGAAAGGTTTTGCGCCATTCGATGGTGTCCGGGATCTCGACGCTCTCCCTTATGCGACTCCT
GCATTAGGAAGCAGCCCAGTAGTAGGTTGAGGCCGTTGAGCACCGCCGCCGCAAGGAATGGTGCATGCAA
GGAGATGGCGCCCAACAGTCCCCCGGCCACGGGGCCTGCCACCATACCCACGCCGAAACAAGCGCTCATG
AGCCCGAAGTGGCGAGCCCGATCTTCCCCATCGGTGATGTCGGCGATATAGGCGCCAGCAACCGCACCTG
TGGCGCCGGTGATGCCGGCCACGATGCGTCCGGCGTAGAGGATCGAGATCTCGATCCCGCGAAATTAATA
CGACTCACTATAGGGGAATTGTGAGCGGATAACAATTCCCCTCTAGAAATAATTTTGTTTAACTTTGGCC
CAGGAGATATACATATGCATCACCACCATCACCATGAAAATCTGTATTTTCAGGCAGACCAGACCAATCC
GTATAAGCTGATGGACGAGGCGGCGCAGAAAACGTTCGATCGCCTGAAGAATGAGCAACCGCAAATTCGG
GCCAACCCGGATTATCTGCGTACCATTGTTGATCAGGAACTGCTGCCATACGTACAGGTGAAATACGCCG
GTGCGGATGTGCTGGGCCAGTATTACAAGAGTGCGACCCCTGCTCAACGTGAAGCCTACTTTGCCGCTTT
CCGTGAGTACCTGAAGCAGGCTTACGGTCAGGCGCTGGCGATGTATCACGGTCAAACCTATCAGATTGCG
CCAGAACAGCCGCTGGGCGATAAAACCATTGTGCCTATTCGCGTTACCATTATTGACCCGAATGGCCGTC
CGCCGGTGCGTCTGGACTTCCAGTGGCGTAAAAACTCCCAGACGGGCAATTGGCAGGCTTACGACATGAT
TGCTGAAGGCGTCAGTATGATCACCACCAAACAAAACGAGTGGGGAACGCTGCTGCGTACCAAAGGTATC
GACGGCCTGACTGCGCAACTGAAATCGATTTCTCAACAGAAAATCACTCTGGAAGAGAAAAAATAAGAGA
GACCGGCCGGCCGATCCGGCTGCTAACAAAGCCCGAAAGGAAGCTGAGTTGGCTGCTGCCACCGCTGAGC
AATAACTAGCATAACCCCTTGGGGCCTCTAAACGGGTCTTGAGGGGTTTTTTGCTGAAAGGAGGAACTAT
ATCCGGATTGGCGAATGGG
[124 nt withheld, positions 4640-4763]
C
[91 nt withheld, positions 4765-4855]
A
[49 nt withheld, positions 4857-4905]
CCTTTGACGTTGGAGTCCACGTTCTTT
[37 nt withheld, positions 4933-4969]
ACCCTATCTCGGTCTATTCTTTTGATTTATAAGGGATTTTGCCGATTTCGGCCTATTGGTTAAAAAATGA
GCTGATTTAACAAAAATTTAACGCGAATTTTAACAAAATATTAACGCTTACAATTTAGGTGGCACTTTTC
GGGGAACGACGACCTGCAGCCAAGCTAGCTTGGCTGGACGTAAACTCCTCTTCAGACCTAATAACTTCGT
ATAGCATACATTATACGAAGTTATATTAAGGGTTATTGAATATGATCGGAATTGGGCTGCAGGAATTCGA
TAGCTTGGCTGCAGGTCGACCTCGAGGATGTGCGCGGAACCCCTATTTGTTTATTTTTCTAAATACATTC
AAATATGTATCCGCTCATGAGACAATAACCCTGATAAATGCTTCAATAATATTGAAAAAGGAAGAGTATG
AGTATTCAACATTTCCGTGTCGCCCTTATTCCCTTTTTTGCGGCATTTTGCCTTCCTGTTTTTGCTCACC
CAGAAACGCTGGTGAAAGTAAAAGATGCTGAAGATCAGTTGGGTGCACGAGTGGGTTACATCGAACTGGA
TCTCAACAGCGGTAAGATCCTTGAGAGTTTTCGCCCCGAAGAACGTTTTCCAATGATGAGCACTTTTAAA
GTTCTGCTATGTGGCGCGGTATTATCCCGTATTGACGCCGGGCAAGAGCAACTCGGTCGCCGCATACACT
ATTCTCAGAATGACTTGGTTGAGTACTCACCAGTCACAGAAAAGCATCTTACGGATGGCATGACAGTAAG
AGAATTATGCAGTGCTGCCATAACCATGAGTGATAACACTGCGGCCAACTTACTTCTGACAACGATCGGA
GGACCGAAGGAGCTAACCGCTTTTTTGCACAACATGGGGGATCATGTAACTCGCCTTGATCGTTGGGAAC
CGGAGCTGAATGAAGCCATACCAAACGACGAGCGTGACACCACGATGCCTGCAGCAATGGCAACAACGTT
GCGCAAACTATTAACTGGCGAACTACTTACTCTAGCTTCCCGGCAACAATTAATAGACTGGATGGAGGCG
GATAAAGTTGCAGGACCACTTCTGCGCTCGGCCCTTCCGGCTGGCTGGTTTATTGCTGATAAATCTGGAG
CCGGTGAGCGTGGCTCTCGCGGTATCATTGCAGCACT
Features (pLannotate 1.2.2; 19 found; start..end, strand, type, name):
    292..880     +  rep_origin     ori: high-copy-number ColE1/pMB1/pBR322/pUC origin of replication
   1066..1205    -  misc_feature   bom: basis of mobility region from pBR322
   1307..1498    -  CDS            rop: Rop protein, which maintains plasmids at low copy number; rop
   1515..1895    +  CDS            YPB1_ECOLX: Protein predicted: Swiss-Prot protein existence level 4. From Escherichia coli.
   1967..2258    -  CDS            TcR (fragment): tetracycline efflux protein; tet; confers resistance to tetracycline
   2273..2294    -  protein_bind   CAP binding site: CAP binding activates transcription in the presence of cAMP. E. coli catabolite activator protein
   2307..3389    -  CDS            lacI: lac repressor; lacI; The lac repressor binds to the lac operator to inhibit transcription in E. coli. This inhibition can be relieved by adding lactose or isopropyl-β-D-thiogalactopyranoside (IPTG).
   3390..3467    -  promoter       lacI promoter: lacI
   3475..3754    -  CDS            TcR (fragment): tetracycline efflux protein; tet; confers resistance to tetracycline
   3776..3794    +  promoter       T7 promoter: promoter for bacteriophage T7 RNA polymerase
   3795..3819    +  protein_bind   lac operator: The lac repressor binds to the lac operator to inhibit transcription in E. coli. This inhibition can be relieved by adding lactose or isopropyl-β-D-thiogalactopyranoside (IPTG). lac repressor encoded by lacI
   3904..4473    +  CDS            mlaC (fragment): MLAC_ECOLI - Also known as yrbC. Experimental evidence at protein level: Swiss-Prot protein existence level 1. Involved in a phospholipid transport pathway that maintains lipid asymmetry in the outer membrane by retrograde trafficking of phospholipids from the outer membrane to the inner membrane. May transfer phospholipid across the periplasmic space and deliver it to the MlaFEDB complex at the inner membrane. From Escherichia coli (strain K12).
   4499..4548    +  CDS            SET1 (fragment): solubility-enhancement tag derived from T7 phage gene 10B
   4556..4603    +  terminator     T7 terminator: transcription terminator for bacteriophage T7 RNA polymerase
   4640..5068    +  rep_origin     f1 ori (sequence partly withheld): f1 bacteriophage origin of replication; arrow indicates direction of (+) strand synthesis
   5170..5203    +  protein_bind   loxP: Cre-mediated recombination occurs in the 8-bp core sequence (GCATACAT). Cre recombinase
   5233..5251    +  misc_feature   MCS (fragment): pBluescript multiple cloning site
   5282..5386    +  promoter       AmpR promoter: bla
   5387..121     +  CDS            AmpR (across the origin): β-lactamase; bla; confers resistance to ampicillin, carbenicillin, and related antibiotics
