[The description below was written by a language model from this plasmid's Addgene catalogue record and pLannotate feature annotations shown in this document.]
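Description:
pBEL2559 is a bacterial expression plasmid built on the pET21a backbone for producing and purifying a mutant form of the E. coli periplasmic lipid-binding protein MlaC. The sequenced record is about 6.1 kb. It is maintained in E. coli through a ColE1/pMB1-type origin, accompanied by the pBR322 bom site and the rop gene, and is selected with ampicillin via a β-lactamase cassette driven by its own promoter. The catalogue lists it as high copy, although rop normally moderates copy number. An f1 phage origin is also present, along with remnant fragments of the tetracycline resistance gene that are typical of pET backbones and are not functional markers. The annotation also picks up a loxP site and a short pBluescript polylinker fragment upstream of the AmpR promoter; the record gives no purpose for these.

The insert, assembled by Gibson cloning, encodes MlaC carrying the L76D substitution, preceded by a 6xHis tag and a TEV protease cleavage site, so the protein can be captured by metal-affinity chromatography and the tag then removed. The feature table annotates only the mlaC portion (as a fragment), not the tag or protease site, which presumably lie in the unannotated stretch between the lac operator and the mlaC match. Transcription runs from a T7 promoter with an adjacent lac operator and ends at the T7 terminator. The plasmid-borne lacI gene supplies repressor, giving IPTG-inducible expression in hosts that provide T7 RNA polymerase. MlaC is thought to shuttle phospholipids across the periplasm to the MlaFEDB inner-membrane complex as part of the pathway maintaining outer-membrane lipid asymmetry. The associated study probed protein-protein interactions within the Mla system, and this point mutant was evidently made for that purpose.
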