Addgene plasmid #195675: pBEL2559
Purpose: Expression/purification of 6xHis-TEV-MlaC(L76D)
Depositing lab: Gira Bhabha & Damian Ekiert. Depositing organization: NYU Grossman School of Medicine. Publication: Protein-protein interactions in the Mla lipid transport system probed by computational structure prediction and deep mutational scanning. MacRae MR, Puvanendran D, Haase MAB, Coudray N, Kolich L, Lam C, Baek M, Bhabha G, Ekiert DC. J Biol Chem. 2023 Apr 24:104744. doi: 10.1016/j.jbc.2023.104744. PubMed 37100290.
Backbone
  Vector backbone: pET21a
  Vector type: Bacterial Expression
Growth in bacteria
  Bacterial resistance: Ampicillin, 100 μg/mL
  Growth temperature: 37°C
  Growth strain: DH5alpha
  Copy number: High Copy
Gene/Insert
  Gene/Insert name: MlaC
  Species: E. coli
  Mutation: 6xHis-TEV-MlaC(L76D)
  Cloning method: Gibson Cloning
Terms and licenses: Academic/Nonprofit Terms; Industry Terms: Not Available to Industry
Depositor comments: Please visit https://www.biorxiv.org/content/10.1101/2022.12.09.519820v1 for bioRxiv preprint.
How to cite: pBEL2559 was a gift from Gira Bhabha & Damian Ekiert (Addgene plasmid # 195675 ; http://n2t.net/addgene:195675 ; RRID:Addgene_195675)
